Addgene plasmid #61963: 4QPN
Purpose: Baculovirus expression for structure determination; may not be full ORF
Depositing lab: Cheryl Arrowsmith. Depositing organization: University of Toronto.
Backbone
  Vector backbone: pFBOH-MHL
  Backbone manufacturer: Structural Genomics Consortium
  Vector type: Baculovirus Expression
  Selectable markers: Gentamicin
Growth in bacteria
  Bacterial resistance: Ampicillin, 100 μg/mL
  Growth temperature: 37°C
  Growth strain: DH5alpha
  Growth instructions: Gentamicin (bacmid resistance in DH10Bac E. coli)
  Copy number: Unknown
Gene/Insert
  Gene/Insert name: METTL21B (alt name: PDB:4QPN)
  Species: H. sapiens (human); Plasmodium falciparum
  Insert size (bp): 678
  Mutation: See comments
  Entrez Gene: METTL21B (a.k.a. FAM119B)
  Promoter: Polyhedrin
  Tag / fusion protein: MHHHHHHSSGRENLYFQG (N terminal on backbone)
  Cloning method: Ligation Independent Cloning
  Sequencing primers: 5′ Polyhedrin Forward (AAATGATAACCATCTCGC); 3′ SV40 poly A Reverse
Terms and licenses: Academic/Nonprofit Terms; Industry Terms: Not Available to Industry
How to cite: 4QPN was a gift from Cheryl Arrowsmith (Addgene plasmid # 61963 ; http://n2t.net/addgene:61963 ; RRID:Addgene_61963)
