[The description below was written by a language model from this plasmid's Addgene catalogue record.]
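Description:
4QPN is a baculovirus expression construct built on the pFBOH-MHL backbone from the Structural Genomics Consortium. It is a transfer (donor) plasmid designed for producing recombinant protein in insect cells. The plasmid is maintained in standard E. coli cloning strains under ampicillin selection. A gentamicin marker is also recorded, and it is used to select recombinant bacmids once the expression cassette has been moved into the baculovirus genome carried by DH10Bac cells. The record lists the copy number as unknown and does not describe the origin of replication.

The insert is a 678 bp fragment of human METTL21B (also known as FAM119B), introduced by ligation-independent cloning. It is placed under the polyhedrin promoter, the strong very-late baculoviral promoter commonly used for high-level expression in infected insect cells. An SV40 polyadenylation region downstream is implied by the reverse sequencing primer site. The backbone supplies an N-terminal hexahistidine tag followed by a short linker and a TEV protease recognition site, so the protein can be purified by metal-affinity chromatography and the tag then cleaved off.

The construct name corresponds to the associated Protein Data Bank entry, and the stated purpose is expression for structure determination. The record cautions that the insert may not be the full open reading frame, which suggests a crystallisation-oriented construct with defined boundaries. The mutation field only refers to comments that are not included here, so any sequence differences from the reference are not stated. The species field lists Plasmodium falciparum alongside human, but nothing else in the record explains that entry.
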