>Addgene plasmid #61963 | 4QPN | depositor partial sequence | sequence record 101252 | Insert DNA Sequence
ATGGCGGACCCCGGCCCAGATCCCGAATCTGAGTCGGAATCGGTGTTCCCGCGGGAGGTCGGGCTCTTTG
CAGACTCTTACTCGGAGAAGAGCCAGTTCTGTTTCTGTGGGCATGTGCTGACCATCACGCAGAACTTTGG
GTCCCGCCTCGGGGTGGCGGCGCGCGTGTGGGACGCGGCCCTGAGCCTGTGCAATTATTTCGAGAGTCAA
AATGTGGATTTCCGAGGCAAGAAGGTGATCGAACTGGGTGCGGGGACAGGCATCGTGGGGATCTTGGCAG
CGCTGCAGGGGGGGGATGTTACCATCACTGACCTGCCCCTGGCCCTAGAACAGATCCAGGGCAACGTCCA
GGCCAATGTGCCAGCTGGAGGCCAGGCCCAGGTGCGTGCCTTGTCCTGGGGGATTGACCATCATGTCTTC
CCTGCAAACTATGACCTGGTGCTGGGGGCTGATATCGTGTACCTGGAACCCACCTTCCCTCTGCTGCTGG
GGACCCTCCAACACCTGTGCAGGCCCCATGGCACCATCTATCTGGCCTCCAAGATGAGAAAGGAGCATGG
GACAGAGAGCTTCTTTCAGCACCTCCTGCCCCAGCATTTCCAACTGGAGCTGGCTCAGCGGGATGAGGAT
GAAAATGTCAACATCTATAGGGCCAGGCACAGGGAACCAAGACCTGCT
