>Addgene plasmid #61963 | 4QPN | addgene partial sequence | sequence record 102026 | Polyhedrin-F 5'-AAATGATAACCATCTCGC-3'
TATAAATATTCCGGATTATTCATACCGTCCCACCATCGGGCGCGGATCTCGGTCCGAAAACCATGCATCA
TCATCATCATCACAGCAGCGGCAGAGAAAACTTGTATTTCCAGGGCATGGCGGACCCCGGCCCAGATCCC
GAATCTGAGTCGGAATCGGTGTTCCCGCGGGAGGTCGGGCTCTTTGCAGACTCTTACTCGGAGAAGAGCC
AGTTCTGTTTCTGTGGGCATGTGCTGACCATCACGCAGAACTTTGGGTCCCGCCTCGGGGTGGCGGCGCG
CGTGTGGGACGCGGCCCTGAGCCTGTGCAATTATTTCGAGAGTCAAAATGTGGATTTCCGAGGCAAGAAG
GTGATCGAACTGGGTGCGGGGACAGGCATCGTGGGGATCTTGGCAGCGCTGCAGGGGGGGGATGTTACCA
TCACTGACCTGCCCCTGGCCCTAGAACAGATCCAGGGCAACGTCCAGGCCAATGTGCCAGCTGGAGGCCA
GGCCCAGGTGCGTGCCTTGTCCTGGGGGATTGACCATCATGTCTTCCCTGCAAACTATGACCTGGTGCTG
GGGGCTGATATCGTGTACCTGGAACCCACCTTCCCTCTGCTGCTGGGGACCCTCCAACACCTGTGCAGGC
CCCATGGCACCATCTATCTGGCCTCCAAGATGAGAAAGGAGCATGGGACAGAGAGCTTCTTTCAGCACCT
CCTGCCCCAGCATTTCCAACTGGAGCTGGCTCAGCGGGATGAGGATGAAAATGTCAACATCTATAGGGCC
AGGCACAGGGAACCAAGACCTGCTTGATGACGAAGCTTGTCGAGAAGTACTAGAGGATCATAATCAG
